Addgene plasmid #59265: pLV-Enh eGFP Reporter-muKC2-X41
Purpose: Lentiviral GFP reporter for testing enhancer activity in different cell types. Insert is an enhancer identified in the exonic region of the keratin type II cluster.
Depositing lab: Benjamin Yu. Depositing organization: University of California, San Diego (UCSD).
Backbone
  Vector backbone: Brachyury-eGFP
  Backbone size w/o insert (bp): 7967
  Total vector size (bp): 8566
  Modifications to backbone: Original vector is Brachyury-eGFP (Kita-Matsuo et al. 2009) with the Brachyury promoter cloned out and replaced with the minimal Hsp68 promoter from the Hsp68-lacZ-Gateway plasmid (Pennacchio et al. 2006)
  Vector type: Lentiviral
Growth in bacteria
  Bacterial resistance: Ampicillin, 100 μg/mL
  Growth temperature: 37°C
  Growth strain: Stbl3
  Copy number: High Copy
Gene/Insert
  Gene/Insert name: Krt84-ex5-6 (alt name: mm9 chr15:101358800-101359399)
  Species: M. musculus (mouse)
  Insert size (bp): 599
  Promoter: Mu Hsp68 minimal promoter
  Cloning method: Gateway Cloning
  Sequencing primers: 5′ ACCTGAGCCTTGGTATGCTC; 3′ TTAATTGCTTCTCAAGCATGCC
Terms and licenses: Academic/Nonprofit Terms; Industry Terms: Not Available to Industry
Depositor comments: Please note that the final plasmid sequence is post-Gateway recombination. The plasmid contains attB sites (not attR sites as the map implies).
How to cite: pLV-Enh eGFP Reporter-muKC2-X41 was a gift from Benjamin Yu (Addgene plasmid # 59265 ; http://n2t.net/addgene:59265 ; RRID:Addgene_59265)
