[The description below was written by a language model from this plasmid's Addgene catalogue record.]
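Description:
pLV-Enh eGFP Reporter-muKC2-X41 is a lentiviral enhancer-reporter plasmid of about 8.6 kb, built on the Brachyury-eGFP lentiviral backbone. In the parental vector, the Brachyury promoter was removed and replaced with the minimal mouse Hsp68 promoter taken from an Hsp68-lacZ Gateway reporter plasmid. It is maintained in bacteria as a high-copy plasmid under ampicillin selection, and a recombination-deficient strain is listed as the host, as is common for lentiviral vectors carrying repeated LTR sequences. No feature table accompanies the record, so the origin of replication, the specific viral elements and any mammalian selection marker are not stated.

The insert is a 599 bp mouse genomic fragment designated Krt84-ex5-6, spanning exons 5 to 6 of Krt84 within the keratin type II cluster on chromosome 15, which was identified as a candidate enhancer lying in an exonic region. It was introduced by Gateway recombination, and the depositor notes that the finished plasmid therefore carries attB sites flanking the insert rather than the attR sites suggested by the plasmid map. The design relies on the Hsp68 minimal promoter, which has low basal activity on its own and drives appreciable eGFP expression only when a linked sequence supplies enhancer activity. GFP fluorescence thus reports whether the cloned fragment acts as an enhancer.

Because the cassette is delivered by lentiviral transduction, the reporter can be integrated into a range of cell types. This allows comparison of the activity and cell-type specificity of this keratin cluster element across cell types, which is the stated purpose of the construct.
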