>Addgene plasmid #59265 | pLV-Enh eGFP Reporter-muKC2-X41 | depositor partial sequence | sequence record 93551 | pLV-Enh eGFP Reporter-muKC2-X41 sequence 1130 bps
NNNNNNNNNNNATGATNNNATTTTGACTGATAGTGACCTGTTCGTTGCAACAAATTGATGAGCAATGCTT
TTTTATAATGCCAACTTTGTACAAAAAAGCAGGCTTTACCTGAGCCTTGGTATGCTCGATCTCTGCTTTC
AGCCTCTGGATCAACCGGGTCAGTTCATTGATCTCGTCCCGTGTGCTACGTAGATTGTCACAGTGCTGGC
CAGCGGTCACCCGCATCTCCTCATACTGGGGGTGGAGGTGGGGTGGGGTGGGGCAAAGTTTTGACCATAC
ATAGTCTGGGCTGAAGACCTCAGACCAAAATCTTCACCTTTGGACAGGGCACCTGTACCCCTCCCACAGT
CTCCCATTGCCCACCTTGGTCTGGTACCACGACTCCACATCTGCACGACTCCGCCTCGCCACCTCCTCAT
ACTGTGCCTTGACTTCAGCTATGATCCCATCTAGGTTCAGATCCCGGCTGTTGTCCATCTTCACGATGAC
AGATGTCTCTGATATGTGTGATTGCAGCATCTCGATTTCCTGTATTGGAAAAGCAGTAGGGCAGAGGGGC
TCAGTGGTCCATCAGCAGCTGGGACTCTGCCACAGGGTCCCCTGTGAATCAGGGACAGGGAGCATTGCTT
CTCGCTTTATGACTGTGAGAGTCCCCATTCCTACCTGGCCTGGGGCTCAGAAAAAGGCATGCTTGAGAAG
CAATTAAAACCCAGCTTTCTTGTACAAAGTTGGCATTATAAGAAAGCATTGCTTATCAATTTGTTGCAAC
GAACAGGTCACTATCAGTCAAAATAAAATCATTATTTGCCATCCAGCTGATATCCCCTATAGTGAGTCGT
ATTACATGGTCATAGCTGTTTCCTGGCAGCTCTGGCCCGTGTCTCAAAATCTCTGATGTTACATTGCACA
AGATAAAAATATATCATCATGAACAATAAAACTGTCTGCTTACATAAACAGTAATACAAGGGGNGNNATG
AGCCATATTCAACGGGAAACGTCGANGGCCGCGATTAAATTCCAACATGGNTGCTGATTTATATGGGTAT
AAATGGGCTCNNNATNATGTCGGNAATCAGGTGCGACAATCTNNTNGCTNNNANNGGAANCCCGATGNNN
CCNANNANTN
