>Addgene plasmid #59265 | pLV-Enh eGFP Reporter-muKC2-X41 | addgene partial sequence | sequence record 95728 | pRRL5primeMCS-F 5'-tgaacggatctcgacggtat-3'
GGGGGGTACAGTGCAGGGGAAAGAATAGTAGACATAATAGCAACAGACATACAAACTAAAGAATTACAAA
AACAAATTACAAAAATTCAAAATTTTATCGATCACGAGACTAGCCTCGAGAAGCTTGATATCGAATTCCA
TCACAAGTTTGTACAAAAAAGCAGGCTTTACCTGAGCCTTGGTATGCTCGATCTCTGCTTTCAGCCTCTG
GATCAACCGGGTCAGTTCATTGATCTCGTCCCGTGTGCTACGTAGATTGTCACAGTGCTGGCCAGCGGTC
ACCCGCATCTCCTCATACTGGGGGTGGAGGTGGGGTGGGGTGGGGCAAAGTTTTGACCATACATAGTCTG
GGCTGAAGACCTCAGACCAAAATCTTCACCTTTGGACAGGGCACCTGTACCCCTCCCACAGTCTCCCATT
GCCCACCTTGGTCTGGTACCACGACTCCACATCTGCACGACTCCGCCTCGCCACCTCCTCATACTGTGCC
TTGACTTCAGCTATGATCCCATCTAGGTTCAGATCCCGGCTGTTGTCCATCTTCACGATGACAGATGTCT
CTGATATGTGTGATTGCAGCATCTCGATTTCCTGTATTGGAAAAGCAGTAGGGCAGAGGGGCTCAGTGGT
CCATCAGCAGCTGGGACTCTGCCACAGGGTCCCCTGTGAATCAGGGACAGGGAGCATTGCTTCTCGCTTT
ATGACTGTGAGAG
