>Addgene plasmid #59265 | pLV-Enh eGFP Reporter-muKC2-X41 | addgene partial sequence | sequence record 95731 | EGFP-N 5'-CGTCGCCGTCCAGCTCGACCAG-3'
GCATCACCATGGTGGCGAACCGGTGCGCTCCGCGGCGTGGATGCTCCGGGGAAAGTTGCGCTCCGCGGCA
GGGATGCTCCTGGGAAGGTTGCGCTCCGCGGCAGGGATGCTCTGGGGAAGGCTGGTCCTGGCCGAGGATC
GGGAACGCGCCGCTCGCTCTGCTTCTCTTGTCTTCGCTTGTCTCTGGATGGAACCAGATTTGGTTCTGAG
TAGCTGTCAGCGTCTGGTGACCTGCTCGCCGCCCTGCGCCTTTAAGGAGTCTTCACCGGCCCCGCCCACT
CTCCGCTGGGCCAATCAGCGAGCCGGAGGAGGCCTTGGGGCCAGGAATCTTCCAGCAGTTTCGCGTCTGG
TGGAGCTTCCCCGCCTCCCTTGAGTAATCGGAGTTGTGGGTTCCGCCCTTGTCCAGAACTCTCCAGAGGT
TTCTGGGGTTCACTGGAGAGTACGGATTCCTGAGGGGGAGGGTGTGGGGAAGTGCTGGTGCTACTAGTGA
CACTGTTGCTATGGCGACGCATTACTAAGGCCTGTGTGGAATGGAC
